>Addgene plasmid #32960 | p3XFlag-LZIP | addgene full sequence | sequence record 287412 | Addgene NGS Result
[124 nt withheld, positions 1-124]
C
[91 nt withheld, positions 126-216]
A
[49 nt withheld, positions 218-266]
CCTTTGACGTTGGAGTCCACGTTCTTT
[37 nt withheld, positions 294-330]
ACCCTATCTCGGTCTATTCTTTTGATTTATAAGGGATTTTGCCGATTTCGGCCTATTGGTTAAAAAATGA
GCTGATTTAACAAAAATTTAACGCGAATTTTAACAAAATATTAACGCTTACAATTTCCATTCGCCATTCA
GGCTGCGCAACTGTTGGGAAGGGCGATCGGTGCGGGCCTCTTCGCTATTACGCCAGCTGGCGAAAGGGGG
ATGTGCTGCAAGGCGATTAAGTTGGGTAACGCCAGGGTTTTCCCAGTCACGACGTTGTAAAACGACGGCC
AGTGCCAAGCTGATCTATACATTGAATCAATATTGGCAATTAGCCATATTAGTCATTGGTTATATAGCAT
AAATCAATATTGGCTATTGGCCATTGCATACGTTGTATCTATATCATAATATGTACATTTATATTGGCTC
ATGTCCAATATGACCGCCATGTTGACATTGATTATTGACTAGTTATTAATAGTAATCAATTACGGGGTCA
TTAGTTCATAGCCCATATATGGAGTTCCGCGTTACATAACTTACGGTAAATGGCCCGCCTGGCTGACCGC
CCAACGACCCCCGCCCATTGACGTCAATAATGACGTATGTTCCCATAGTAACGCCAATAGGGACTTTCCA
TTGACGTCAATGGGTGGAGTATTTACGGTAAACTGCCCACTTGGCAGTACATCAAGTGTATCATATGCCA
AGTCCGCCCCCTATTGACGTCAATGACGGTAAATGGCCCGCCTGGCATTATGCCCAGTACATGACCTTAC
GGGACTTTCCTACTTGGCAGTACATCTACGTATTAGTCATCGCTATTACCATGGTGATGCGGTTTTGGCA
GTACACCAATGGGCGTGGATAGCGGTTTGACTCACGGGGATTTCCAAGTCTCCACCCCATTGACGTCAAT
GGGAGTTTGTTTTGGCACCAAAATCAACGGGACTTTCCAAAATGTCGTAATAACCCCGCCCCGTTGACGC
AAATGGGCGGTAGGCGTGTACGGTGGGAGGTCTATATAAGCAGAGCTCGTTTAGTGAACCGTCAGAATTA
ACCATGGACTACAAAGACCATGACGGTGATTATAAAGATCATGACATCGATTACAAGGATGACGATGACA
AGCTTGAGCTGGAATTGGATGCTGGTGACCAAGACCTGCTGGCCTTCCTGCTAGAGGAAAGTGGAGATTT
GGGGACGGCACCCGATGAGGCCGTGAGGGCCCCACTGGACTGGGCGCTGCCGCTTTCTGAGGTACCGAGC
GACTGGGAAGTAGATGATTTGCTGTGCTCCCTGCTGAGTCCCCCAGCGTCGTTGAACATTCTCAGCTCCT
CCAACCCCTGCCTTGTCCACCATGACCACACCTACTCCCTCCCACGGGAAACTGTCTCTATGGATCTAGA
GAGTGAGAGCTGTAGAAAAGAGGGGACCCAGATGACTCCACAGCATATGGAGGAGCTGGCAGAGCAGGAG
ATTGCTAGGCTAGTACTGACAGATGAGGAGAAGAGTCTATTGGAGAAGGAGGGGCTTATTCTGCCTGAGA
CACTTCCTCTCACTAAGACAGAGGAACAAATTCTGAAACGTGTGCGGAGGAAGATTCGAAATAAAAGATC
TGCTCAAGAGAGCCGCAGGAAAAAGAAGGTGTATGTTGGGGGTTTAGAGAGCAGGGTCTTGAAATACACA
GCCCAGAATATGGAGCTTCAGAACAAAGTACAGCTTCTGGAGGAACAGAATTTGTCCCTTCTAGATCAAC
TGAGGAAACTCCAGGCCATGGTGATTGAGATATCAAACAAAACCAGCAGCAGCAGCACCTGCATCTTGGT
CCTACTAGTCTCCTTCTGCCTCCTCCTTGTACCTGCTATGTACTCCTCTGACACAAGGGGGAGCCTGCCA
GCTGAGCATGGAGTGTTGTCCCGCCAGCTTCGTGCCCTCCCCAGTGAGGACCCTTACCAGCTGGAGCTGC
CTGCCCTGCAGTCAGAAGTGCCGAAAGACAGCACACACCAGTGGTTGGACGGCTCAGACTGTGTACTCCA
GGCCCCTGGCAACACTTCCTGCCTGCTGCATTACATGCCTCAGGCTCCCAGTGCAGAGCCTCCCCTGGAG
TGGCCATTCCCTGACCTCTTCTCAGAGCCTCTCTGCCGAGGTCCCATCCTCCCCCTGCAGGCAAATCTCA
CAAGGAAGGGAGGATGGCTTCCTACTGGTAGCCCCTCTGTCATTTTGCAGGACAGATACTCAGGCTAGGT
CGACTCTAGAGGATCCCGGGTGGCATCCCTGTGACCCCTCCCCAGTGCCTCTCCTGGCCCTGGAAGTTGC
CACTCCAGTGCCCACCAGCCTTGTCCTAATAAAATTAAGTTGCATCATTTTGTCTGACTAGGTGTCCTTC
TATAATATTATGGGGTGGAGGGGGGTGGTATGGAGCAAGGGGCAAGTTGGGAAGACAACCTGTAGGGCCT
GCGGGGTCTATTGGGAACCAAGCTGGAGTGCAGTGGCACAATCTTGGCTCACTGCAATCTCCGCCTCCTG
GGTTCAAGCGATTCTCCTGCCTCAGCCTCCCGAGTTGTTGGGATTCCAGGCATGCATGACCAGGCTCAGC
TAATTTTTGTTTTTTTGGTAGAGACGGGGTTTCACCATATTGGCCAGGCTGGTCTCCAACTCCTAATCTC
AGGTGATCTACCCACCTTGGCCTCCCAAATTGCTGGGATTACAGGCGTGAACCACTGCTCCCTTCCCTGT
CCTTCTGATTTTAAAATAACTATACCAGCAGGAGGACGTCCAGACACAGCATAGGCTACCTGGCCATGCC
CAACCGGTGGGACATTTGAGTTGCTTGCTTGGCACTGTCCTCTCATGCGTTGGGTCCACTCAGTAGATGC
CTGTTGAATTGGGTACGCGGCCAGCTTGGCTGTGGAATGTGTGTCAGTTAGGGTGTGGAAAGTCCCCAGG
CTCCCCAGCAGGCAGAAGTATGCAAAGCATGCATCTCAATTAGTCAGCAACCAGGTGTGGAAAGTCCCCA
GGCTCCCCAGCAGGCAGAAGTATGCAAAGCATGCATCTCAATTAGTCAGCAACCATAGTCCCGCCCCTAA
CTCCGCCCATCCCGCCCCTAACTCCGCCCAGTTCCGCCCATTCTCCGCCCCATGGCTGACTAATTTTTTT
TATTTATGCAGAGGCCGAGGCCGCCTCGGCCTCTGAGCTATTCCAGAAGTAGTGAGGAGGCTTTTTTGGA
GGCCTAGGCTTTTGCAAAAAGCTCCTCGAGGAACTGAAAAACCAGAAAGTTAATTCCCTATAGTGAGTCG
TATTAAATTCGTAATCATGTCATAGCTGTTTCCTGTGTGAAATTGTTATCCGCTCACAATTCCACACAAC
ATACGAGCCGGAAGCATAAAGTGTAAAGCCTGGGGTGCCTAATGAGTGAGCTAACTCACATTAATTGCGT
TGCGCTCACTGCCCGCTTTCCAGTCGGGAAACCTGTCGTGCCAGCTGCATTAATGAATCGGCCAACGCGC
GGGGAGAGGCGGTTTGCGTATTGGGCGCTCTTCCGCTTCCTCGCTCACTGACTCGCTGCGCTCGGTCGTT
CGGCTGCGGCGAGCGGTATCAGCTCACTCAAAGGCGGTAATACGGTTATCCACAGAATCAGGGGATAACG
CAGGAAAGAACATGTGAGCAAAAGGCCAGCAAAAGGCCAGGAACCGTAAAAAGGCCGCGTTGCTGGCGTT
TTTCCATAGGCTCCGCCCCCCTGACGAGCATCACAAAAATCGACGCTCAAGTCAGAGGTGGCGAAACCCG
ACAGGACTATAAAGATACCAGGCGTTTCCCCCTGGAAGCTCCCTCGTGCGCTCTCCTGTTCCGACCCTGC
CGCTTACCGGATACCTGTCCGCCTTTCTCCCTTCGGGAAGCGTGGCGCTTTCTCATAGCTCACGCTGTAG
GTATCTCAGTTCGGTGTAGGTCGTTCGCTCCAAGCTGGGCTGTGTGCACGAACCCCCCGTTCAGCCCGAC
CGCTGCGCCTTATCCGGTAACTATCGTCTTGAGTCCAACCCGGTAAGACACGACTTATCGCCACTGGCAG
CAGCCACTGGTAACAGGATTAGCAGAGCGAGGTATGTAGGCGGTGCTACAGAGTTCTTGAAGTGGTGGCC
TAACTACGGCTACACTAGAAGAACAGTATTTGGTATCTGCGCTCTGCTGAAGCCAGTTACCTTCGGAAAA
AGAGTTGGTAGCTCTTGATCCGGCAAACAAACCACCGCTGGTAGCGGTGGTTTTTTTGTTTGCAAGCAGC
AGATTACGCGCAGAAAAAAAGGATCTCAAGAAGATCCTTTGATCTTTTCTACGGGGTCTGACGCTCAGTG
GAACGAAAACTCACGTTAAGGGATTTTGGTCATGAGATTATCAAAAAGGATCTTCACCTAGATCCTTTTA
AATTAAAAATGAAGTTTTAAATCAATCTAAAGTATATATGAGTAAACTTGGTCTGACAGTTACCAATGCT
TAATCAGTGAGGCACCTATCTCAGCGATCTGTCTATTTCGTTCATCCATAGTTGCCTGACTCCCCGTCGT
GTAGATAACTACGATACGGGAGGGCTTACCATCTGGCCCCAGTGCTGCAATGATACCGCGAGACCCACGC
TCACCGGCTCCAGATTTATCAGCAATAAACCAGCCAGCCGGAAGGGCCGAGCGCAGAAGTGGTCCTGCAA
CTTTATCCGCCTCCATCCAGTCTATTAATTGTTGCCGGGAAGCTAGAGTAAGTAGTTCGCCAGTTAATAG
TTTGCGCAACGTTGTTGCCATTGCTACAGGCATCGTGGTGTCACGCTCGTCGTTTGGTATGGCTTCATTC
AGCTCCGGTTCCCAACGATCAAGGCGAGTTACATGATCCCCCATGTTGTGCAAAAAAGCGGTTAGCTCCT
TCGGTCCTCCGATCGTTGTCAGAAGTAAGTTGGCCGCAGTGTTATCACTCATGGTTATGGCAGCACTGCA
TAATTCTCTTACTGTCATGCCATCCGTAAGATGCTTTTCTGTGACTGGTGAGTACTCAACCAAGTCATTC
TGAGAATAGTGTATGCGGCGACCGAGTTGCTCTTGCCCGGCGTCAATACGGGATAATACCGCGCCACATA
GCAGAACTTTAAAAGTGCTCATCATTGGAAAACGTTCTTCGGGGCGAAAACTCTCAAGGATCTTACCGCT
GTTGAGATCCAGTTCGATGTAACCCACTCGTGCACCCAACTGATCTTCAGCATCTTTTACTTTCACCAGC
GTTTCTGGGTGAGCAAAAACAGGAAGGCAAAATGCCGCAAAAAAGGGAATAAGGGCGACACGGAAATGTT
GAATACTCATACTCTTCCTTTTTCAATATTATTGAAGCATTTATCAGGGTTATTGTCTCATGAGCGGATA
CATATTTGAATGTATTTAGAAAAATAAACAAATAGGGGTTCCGCGCACATTTCCCCGAAAAGTGCCACCT
G
Features (pLannotate 1.2.2; 17 found; start..end, strand, type, name):
      1..429     +  rep_origin     f1 ori (sequence partly withheld): f1 bacteriophage origin of replication; arrow indicates direction of (+) strand synthesis
    460..614     -  CDS            lacZα (fragment): LacZα fragment of β-galactosidase; lacZ fragment
    774..1153    +  enhancer       CMV enhancer: human cytomegalovirus immediate early enhancer
   1155..1354    +  promoter       CMV promoter: human cytomegalovirus (CMV) immediate early promoter
   1387..1452    +  CDS            3xFLAG: three tandem FLAG® epitope tags, followed by an enterokinase cleavage site
   1453..2565    +  CDS            CREB3: CREB3_HUMAN - Also known as LZIP. Experimental evidence at protein level: Swiss-Prot protein existence level 1. [Processed cyclic AMP-responsive element-binding protein 3]: (Microbial infection) It's transcriptional activity is inhibited by CREBZF in a HCFC1-dependent manner, by the viral transactivator HCV core protein. From Homo sapiens (Human).
   2567..2587    -  misc_feature   MCS (fragment): pUC18/19 multiple cloning site
   2588..3210    +  polyA_signal   hGH poly(A) signal: human growth hormone polyadenylation signal
   3239..3568    +  promoter       SV40 promoter: SV40 enhancer and early promoter
   3607..3625    -  promoter       T7 promoter: promoter for bacteriophage T7 RNA polymerase
   3663..3679    -  protein_bind   lac operator: The lac repressor binds to the lac operator to inhibit transcription in E. coli. This inhibition can be relieved by adding lactose or isopropyl-β-D-thiogalactopyranoside (IPTG). lac repressor encoded by lacI
   3687..3717    -  promoter       lac promoter: promoter for the E. coli lac operon
   3732..3753    -  protein_bind   CAP binding site: CAP binding activates transcription in the presence of cAMP. E. coli catabolite activator protein
   3766..3858    -  CDS            lacI (fragment): lac repressor; lacI; The lac repressor binds to the lac operator to inhibit transcription in E. coli. This inhibition can be relieved by adding lactose or isopropyl-β-D-thiogalactopyranoside (IPTG).
   4041..4629    -  rep_origin     ori: high-copy-number ColE1/pMB1/pBR322/pUC origin of replication
   4800..5660    -  CDS            AmpR: β-lactamase; bla; confers resistance to ampicillin, carbenicillin, and related antibiotics
   5661..5765    -  promoter       AmpR promoter: bla
