[The description below was written by a language model from this plasmid's Addgene catalogue record and pLannotate feature annotations shown in this document.]
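Description:
p3XFlag-LZIP is a mammalian expression plasmid built on the commercial p3XFlag-CMV-7.1 backbone and carrying human LZIP, the product of the CREB3 gene (also known as LUMAN), a basic leucine zipper transcription factor. The sequenced record is about 5.8 kb. It is propagated in E. coli through a high-copy ColE1/pUC-type origin and selected with ampicillin via the β-lactamase gene and its own promoter. An f1 phage origin is also present, which in principle allows single-stranded DNA production. Leftover bacterial cloning-vector elements (lacZα and lacI fragments, the lac promoter/operator and CAP site, and a T7 promoter) are annotated in the backbone but play no evident role in the expression cassette.

The expression unit is driven by the human cytomegalovirus immediate-early enhancer and promoter, giving strong constitutive transcription in most mammalian cell lines. Directly downstream, a backbone-encoded 3xFLAG sequence (three tandem FLAG epitopes ending in an enterokinase cleavage site) abuts the CREB3 coding region, producing an N-terminally tagged protein. A remnant of the multiple cloning site follows, and transcripts are terminated by the human growth hormone polyadenylation signal. An SV40 enhancer/early promoter region lies after the poly(A) signal, but no mammalian selectable marker is annotated downstream of it, so the plasmid appears suited mainly to transient transfection. The restriction sites used for cloning are not recorded.

The stated purpose is mammalian expression of 3xFLAG-tagged human LZIP. The tag allows detection or immunoprecipitation of the protein with anti-FLAG antibodies, for example by western blotting or immunofluorescence.
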