Addgene plasmid #32960: p3XFlag-LZIP
Purpose: For mammalian expression of human LZIP with a 3x FLAG tag
Depositing lab: Ron Prywes. Depositing organization: Columbia University.
Backbone
  Vector backbone: p3XFlag-CMV-7.1
  Backbone manufacturer: Sigma
  Backbone size w/o insert (bp): 4700
  Vector type: Mammalian Expression
Growth in bacteria
  Bacterial resistance: Ampicillin, 100 μg/mL
  Growth temperature: 37°C
  Growth strain: DH5alpha
  Copy number: Unknown
Gene/Insert
  Gene/Insert name: LZIP
  Species: H. sapiens (human)
  Entrez Gene: CREB3 (a.k.a. LUMAN, LZIP, sLZIP)
  Promoter: CMV
  Tag / fusion protein: Flag (N terminal on backbone)
  Cloning method: Restriction Enzyme; 5′ cloning site None (unknown if destroyed); 3′ cloning site None (unknown if destroyed)
  Sequencing primers: 5′ CMV-Fwd
Terms and licenses: Academic/Nonprofit Terms; Industry Terms: Not Available to Industry
How to cite: p3XFlag-LZIP was a gift from Ron Prywes (Addgene plasmid # 32960 ; http://n2t.net/addgene:32960 ; RRID:Addgene_32960)
