>Addgene plasmid #32960 | p3XFlag-LZIP | addgene partial sequence | sequence record 39398 | CMV-F 5'-CGCAAATGGGCGGTAGGCGTG-3'
GTGAACCGTCAGAATTAACCATGGACTACAAAGACCATGACGGTGATTATAAAGATCATGACATCGATTA
CAAGGATGACGATGACAAGCTTGAGCTGGAATTGGATGCTGGTGACCAAGACCTGCTGGCCTTCCTGCTA
GAGGAAAGTGGAGATTTGGGGACGGCACCCGATGAGGCCGTGAGGGCCCCACTGGACTGGGCGCTGCCGC
TTTCTGAGGTACCGAGCGACTGGGAAGTAGATGATTTGCTGTGCTCCCTGCTGAGTCCCCCAGCGTCGTT
GAACATTCTCAGCTCCTCCAACCCCTGCCTTGTCCACCATGACCACACCTACTCCCTCCCACGGGAAACT
GTCTCTATGGATCTAGAGAGTGAGAGCTGTAGAAAAGAGGGGACCCAGATGACTCCACAGCATATGGAGG
AGCTGGCAGAGCAGGAGATTGCTAGGCTAGTACTGACAGATGAGGAGAAGAGTCTATTGGAGAAGGAGGG
GCTTATTCTGCCTGAGACACTTCCTCTCACTAAGACAGAGGAACAAATTCTGAAACGTGTGCGGAGGAAG
ATTCGAAATAAAAGATCTGCTCAAGAGAGCCGCAGGAAAAAGAAGGTGTATGTTGGGGGTTTAGAGAGCA
GGGTCTTGAAATACACAGCCCAGAATATGGAGCTTCAGAACAAAGTACAGCTTCTGGAGGAACAGAATTT
GTCCCTTCTAGATCAACTGAGGAAACTCCAGGCCATGGTGATTGAGATATCAAACAAAACCAGCAGCAGC
AGCACCTGCATCTTGGTCCTACTAGTCTCCTTCTGCCTCCTCCTTGTACCTGCTATGTACTCCTCTGACA
CAAGGGGGAGCCTGCCAGCTG
